Addgene plasmid #129623: mCherry-Vav2
Purpose: RhoGEF
Depositing lab: Dorus Gadella. Depositing organization: University of Amsterdam. Publication: Identification of guanine nucleotide exchange factors that increase Cdc42 activity in primary human endothelial cells. Reinhard NR, Van Der Niet S, Chertkova A, Postma M, Hordijk PL, Gadella TWJ Jr, Goedhart J. Small GTPases. 2019 Aug 30:1-15. doi: 10.1080/21541248.2019.1658509. PubMed 31469028.
Backbone
  Vector backbone: pEGFP-C1
  Backbone manufacturer: Clontech
  Vector type: Mammalian Expression
Growth in bacteria
  Bacterial resistance: Kanamycin, 50 μg/mL
  Growth temperature: 37°C
  Growth strain: DH5alpha
  Copy number: High Copy
Gene/Insert
  Gene/Insert name: Vav2
  Species: Synthetic
  Promoter: CMV
  Cloning method: Restriction Enzyme; 5′ cloning site Unknown (unknown if destroyed); 3′ cloning site Unknown (unknown if destroyed)
Terms and licenses: Academic/Nonprofit Terms; Industry Terms: Not Available to Industry
How to cite: mCherry-Vav2 was a gift from Dorus Gadella (Addgene plasmid # 129623 ; http://n2t.net/addgene:129623 ; RRID:Addgene_129623)
