[The description below was written by a language model from this plasmid's Addgene catalogue record and pLannotate feature annotations shown in this document.]
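Description:
mCherry-Vav2 is a mammalian expression plasmid built on the Clontech pEGFP-C1 backbone, in which the original fluorescent protein has been replaced by mCherry so that the Rho-family guanine nucleotide exchange factor Vav2 is produced as an N-terminally mCherry-tagged fusion. The sequenced construct is about 7.3 kb. Transcription is driven by the human cytomegalovirus immediate early enhancer and promoter. The mCherry coding sequence is followed by a short remnant of the multiple cloning site that acts as a linker, then by the Vav2 open reading frame, and the transcript ends at an SV40 polyadenylation signal. The catalogue lists the insert species as synthetic, whereas the feature annotation matches the coding sequence to human VAV2. The restriction sites used for cloning are not recorded.

The plasmid is maintained in E. coli at high copy through a pUC-type ColE1 origin and is selected with kanamycin. The NeoR/KanR gene (Tn5 aminoglycoside phosphotransferase) sits behind tandem bacterial (bla) and SV40 early promoters and ends with an HSV TK polyadenylation signal, so the same marker can confer G418 resistance in mammalian cells. An f1 origin is also present, allowing production of single-stranded DNA. Short annotated fragments of SV40 large T antigen, ble and the bGH poly(A) signal appear to be backbone remnants rather than functional elements.

The stated purpose is simply "RhoGEF". The associated work concerns identifying exchange factors that raise Cdc42 activity in primary human endothelial cells, which suggests use for overexpressing Vav2, with red fluorescence identifying the expressing cells and showing where the protein localises.
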