Features (pLannotate 1.2.2; 16 found; start..end, strand, type, name):
     61..364     +  enhancer       CMV enhancer: human cytomegalovirus immediate early enhancer
    365..568     +  promoter       CMV promoter: human cytomegalovirus (CMV) immediate early promoter
    613..1320    +  CDS            mCherry: mCherry is a basic (constitutively fluorescent) red fluorescent protein published in 2004, derived from Discosoma sp.. It is reported to be a very rapidly-maturing monomer with low acid sensitivity.
   1321..1340    +  misc_feature   MCS (fragment): multiple cloning site
   1342..3975    +  CDS            VAV2: VAV2_HUMAN - Experimental evidence at protein level: Swiss-Prot protein existence level 1. Guanine nucleotide exchange factor for the Rho family of Ras- related GTPases. Plays an important role in angiogenesis. Its recruitment by phosphorylated EPHA2 is critical for EFNA1-induced RAC1 GTPase activation and vascular endothelial cell migration and assembly (By similarity). From Homo sapiens (Human).
   3979..4004    +  misc_feature   MCS (fragment): multiple cloning site
   4016..4100    +  CDS            large T antigen (fragment): large T antigen from SV40 (simian virus 40)
   4123..4244    +  polyA_signal   SV40 poly(A) signal: SV40 polyadenylation signal
   4278..4706    -  rep_origin     f1 ori (sequence partly withheld): f1 bacteriophage origin of replication; arrow indicates direction of (+) strand synthesis
   4733..4837    +  promoter       AmpR promoter: bla
   4839..5196    +  promoter       SV40 promoter: SV40 enhancer and early promoter
   5231..6025    +  CDS            NeoR/KanR: aminoglycoside phosphotransferase from Tn5; aph(3')-II (or nptII); confers resistance to neomycin, kanamycin, and G418 (Geneticin®)
   6046..6198    +  CDS            ble (fragment): BLE_KLEPN - Experimental evidence at protein level: Swiss-Prot protein existence level 1. Binding protein with a strong affinity to the bleomycin family of antibiotics. Binds to CL990; an antimitotic-antibiotic compound. From Klebsiella pneumoniae.
   6257..6304    +  polyA_signal   HSV TK poly(A) signal: herpes simplex virus thymidine kinase polyadenylation signal (Cole and Stacy, 1985)
   6395..6411    -  polyA_signal   bGH poly(A) signal (fragment): bovine growth hormone polyadenylation signal
   6633..7221    +  rep_origin     ori: high-copy-number ColE1/pMB1/pBR322/pUC origin of replication
>Addgene plasmid #129623 | mCherry-Vav2 | addgene full sequence | sequence record 261591 | Addgene NGS Result
TAGTTATTAATAGTAATCAATTACGGGGTCATTAGTTCATAGCCCATATATGGAGTTCCGCGTTACATAA
CTTACGGTAAATGGCCCGCCTGGCTGACCGCCCAACGACCCCCGCCCATTGACGTCAATAATGACGTATG
TTCCCATAGTAACGCCAATAGGGACTTTCCATTGACGTCAATGGGTGGAGTATTTACGGTAAACTGCCCA
CTTGGCAGTACATCAAGTGTATCATATGCCAAGTACGCCCCCTATTGACGTCAATGACGGTAAATGGCCC
GCCTGGCATTATGCCCAGTACATGACCTTATGGGACTTTCCTACTTGGCAGTACATCTACGTATTAGTCA
TCGCTATTACCATGGTGATGCGGTTTTGGCAGTACATCAATGGGCGTGGATAGCGGTTTGACTCACGGGG
ATTTCCAAGTCTCCACCCCATTGACGTCAATGGGAGTTTGTTTTGGCACCAAAATCAACGGGACTTTCCA
AAATGTCGTAACAACTCCGCCCCATTGACGCAAATGGGCGGTAGGCGTGTACGGTGGGAGGTCTATATAA
GCAGAGCTGGTTTAGTGAACCGTCAGATCCGCTAGCGCTACCGGTCGCCACCATGGTGAGCAAGGGCGAG
GAGGATAACATGGCCATCATCAAGGAGTTCATGCGCTTCAAGGTGCACATGGAGGGCTCCGTGAACGGCC
ACGAGTTCGAGATCGAGGGCGAGGGCGAGGGCCGCCCCTACGAGGGCACCCAGACCGCCAAGCTGAAGGT
GACCAAGGGTGGCCCCCTGCCCTTCGCCTGGGACATCCTGTCCCCTCAGTTCATGTACGGCTCCAAGGCC
TACGTGAAGCACCCCGCCGACATCCCCGACTACTTGAAGCTGTCCTTCCCCGAGGGCTTCAAGTGGGAGC
GCGTGATGAACTTCGAGGACGGCGGCGTGGTGACCGTGACCCAGGACTCCTCCCTGCAGGACGGCGAGTT
CATCTACAAGGTGAAGCTGCGCGGCACCAACTTCCCCTCCGACGGCCCCGTAATGCAGAAGAAGACCATG
GGCTGGGAGGCCTCCTCCGAGCGGATGTACCCCGAGGACGGCGCCCTGAAGGGCGAGATCAAGCAGAGGC
TGAAGCTGAAGGACGGCGGCCACTACGACGCTGAGGTCAAGACCACCTACAAGGCCAAGAAGCCCGTGCA
GCTGCCCGGCGCCTACAACGTCAACATCAAGTTGGACATCACCTCCCACAACGAGGACTACACCATCGTG
GAACAGTACGAACGCGCCGAGGGCCGCCACTCCACCGGCGGCATGGACGAGCTGTACAAGTCCGGACTCA
GATCTCGAGCCATGGAGCAGTGGCGACAGTGCGGCCGCTGGCTCATCGATTGCAAGGTCCTGCCGCCCAA
CCACCGGGTGGTGTGGCCCTCGGCCGTGGTCTTCGACCTGGCGCAGGCGCTGCGCGACGGGGTCCTTCTG
TGCCAGCTGCTGCACAACCTCTCCCCCGGCTCCATCGACCTCAAGGACATCAACTTCCGGCCGCAGATGT
CCCAGTTTCTGTGTTTGAAGAACATACGCACCTTCCTGAAAGTCTGCCACGATAAATTTGGATTAAGGAA
CAGCGAGCTGTTTGACCCCTTTGACCTCTTCGATGTGCGAGACTTTGGAAAGGTCATCTCCGCGGTGTCG
AGGCTCTCCCTGCACAGCATCGCGCAGAACAAAGGGATCAGGCCTTTTCCCTCAGAGGAGACCACAGAGA
ATGACGATGACGTCTACCGCAGCCTGGAGGAGCTGGCCGACGAGCATGACCTGGGGGAGGACATCTACGA
CTGCGTCCCGTGTGAGGATGGAGGGGACGACATCTACGAGGACATCATCAAGGTGGAGGTGCAGCAGCCC
ATGATTAGATACATGCAGAAAATGGGCATGACTGAAGATGACAAGAGGAACTGCTGCCTGCTGGAGATCC
AGGAGACCGAGGCCAAGTACTACCGCACCCTGGAGGACATTGAGAAGAACTACATGAGCCCCCTGCGGCT
GGTGCTGAGCCCGGCGGACATGGCAGCTGTCTTCATTAACCTGGAGGACCTGATCAAGGTGCATCACAGC
TTCCTGAGGGCCATCGACGTGTCCGTGATGGTGGGGGGCAGCACGCTGGCCAAGGTCTTCCTCGATTTCA
AGGAAAGGCTCCTGATCTACGGGGAGTACTGCAGCCACATGGAGCACGCCCAGAACACACTGAACCAGCT
CCTGGCCAGCCGGGAGGACTTCAGGCAGAAAGTCGAGGAGTGCACACTGAAGGTCCAGGATGGAAAATTT
AAGCTGCAAGACCTGCTGGTGGTCCCCATGCAGAGGGTGCTCAAATACCACCTGCTCTTGAAGGAGCTTC
TGAGCCATTCTGCGGAACGGCCTGAGAGGCAGCAGCTCAAAGAAGCACTGGAAGCCATGCAGGACTTGGC
GATGTACATCAATGAAGTTAAACGGGACAAGGAGACCTTGAGGAAAATCAGCGAATTTCAGAGTTCTATA
GAAAATTTGCAAGTGAAACTGGAGGAATTTGGAAGACCAAAGATTGACGGGGAACTGAAAGTCCGGTCCA
TAGTCAACCACACCAAGCAGGACAGGTACTTGTTCCTGTTTGACAAGGTGGTCATCGTCTGCAAGCGGAA
GGGCTACAGCTACGAGCTCAAGGAGATCATCGAGCTGCTGTTCCACAAGATGACCGACGACCCCATGAAC
AACAAGGACGTCAAGAAGTCTCACGGGAAAATGTGGTCCTACGGCTTCTACCTAATTCACCTTCAAGGAA
AGCAGGGCTTCCAGTTTTTCTGCAAAACAGAAGATATGAAGAGGAAGTGGATGGAGCAGTTTGAGATGGC
CATGTCAAACATCAAGCCAGACAAAGCCAATGCCAACCACCACAGTTTCCAGATGTACACGTTTGACAAG
ACCACCAACTGCAAAGCCTGCAAAATGTTCCTCAGGGGCACCTTCTACCAGGGATACATGTGTACCAAGT
GTGGCGTCGGGGCACACAAGGAGTGCCTGGAAGTGATACCTCCCTGCAAGTTCACTTCTCCTGCAGATCT
GGACGCCTCCGGAGCGGGACCAGGTCCCAAGATGGTGGCCGTGCAGAATTACCATGGCAACCCAGCCCCT
CCCGGGAAGCCTGTGCTGACCTTCCAGACCGGCGACGTGCTTGAGCTGCTGAGGGGCGACCCTGAGTCTC
CGTGGTGGGAGGGTCGTCTGGTACAAACCAGGAAGTCAGGGTATTTCCCCAGCTCATCTGTGAAGCCCTG
CCCTGTGGATGGAAGGCCGCCCATCAGCCGGCCGCCATCCCGGGAGATCGACTACACTGCATACCCCTGG
TTTGCAGGTAACATGGAGAGGCAGCAGACGGACAACCTGCTCAAGTCCCACGCCAGTGGGACCTACCTGA
TCAGGGAGCGGCCTGCCGAGGCTGAGCGCTTTGCAATAAGCATCAAGTTCAATGATGAGGTGAAGCACAT
CAAGGTGGTGGAGAAGGACAACTGGATCCACATCACAGAGGCCAAGAAATTCGACAGCCTCCTGGAGTTG
GTGGAGTACTACCAGTGCCACTCACTGAAGGAGAGCTTCAAGCAGCTGGACACCACACTCAAGTACCCCT
ACAAGTCCCGGGAACGTTCGGCCTCCAGAGCCTCCAGCCGGTCCCCAGCTTCCTGTGCTTCCTACAACTT
TTCTTTTCTCAGTCCTCAGGGCCTCAGCTTTGCTTCTCAGGGCCCCTCCGCTCCCTTCTGGTCAGTGTTC
ACGCCCCGCGTCATCGGCACAGCTGTGGCCAGGTATAACTTTGCCGCCCGAGATATGAGGGAGCTTTCGC
TGCGGGAGGGTGACGTGGTGAGGATCTACAGCCGCATTGGCGGAGACCAGGGCTGGTGGAAGGGCGAGAC
CAACGGACGGATTGGCTGGTTTCCTTCAACGTACGTAGAAGAGGAGGGCATCCAGTAAGGTACCGCGGGC
CCGGGATCCACCGGATCTAGATAACTGATCATAATCAGCCATACCACATTTGTAGAGGTTTTACTTGCTT
TAAAAAACCTCCCACACCTCCCCCTGAACCTGAAACATAAAATGAATGCAATTGTTGTTGTTAACTTGTT
TATTGCAGCTTATAATGGTTACAAATAAAGCAATAGCATCACAAATTTCACAAATAAAGCATTTTTTTCA
CTGCATTCTAGTTGTGGTTTGTCCAAACTCATCAATGTATCTTAAGGCGTAAATTGTAAGCGTTAATATT
TTGTTAAAATTCGCGTTAAATTTTTGTTAAATCAGCTCATTTTTTAACCAATAGGCCGAAATCGGCAAAA
TCCCTTATAAATCAAAAGAATAGACCGAGATAGGGT
[37 nt withheld, positions 4377-4413]
AAAGAACGTGGACTCCAACGTCAAAGG
[49 nt withheld, positions 4441-4489]
T
[91 nt withheld, positions 4491-4581]
G
[124 nt withheld, positions 4583-4706]
CAGGTGGCACTTTTCGGGGAAATGTGCGCGGAACCCCTATTTGTTTATTTTTCTAAATACATTCAAATAT
GTATCCGCTCATGAGACAATAACCCTGATAAATGCTTCAATAATATTGAAAAAGGAAGAGTCCTGAGGCG
GAAAGAACCAGCTGTGGAATGTGTGTCAGTTAGGGTGTGGAAAGTCCCCAGGCTCCCCAGCAGGCAGAAG
TATGCAAAGCATGCATCTCAATTAGTCAGCAACCAGGTGTGGAAAGTCCCCAGGCTCCCCAGCAGGCAGA
AGTATGCAAAGCATGCATCTCAATTAGTCAGCAACCATAGTCCCGCCCCTAACTCCGCCCATCCCGCCCC
TAACTCCGCCCAGTTCCGCCCATTCTCCGCCCCATGGCTGACTAATTTTTTTTATTTATGCAGAGGCCGA
GGCCGCCTCGGCCTCTGAGCTATTCCAGAAGTAGTGAGGAGGCTTTTTTGGAGGCCTAGGCTTTTGCAAA
GATCGATCAAGAGACAGGATGAGGATCGTTTCGCATGATTGAACAAGATGGATTGCACGCAGGTTCTCCG
GCCGCTTGGGTGGAGAGGCTATTCGGCTATGACTGGGCACAACAGACAATCGGCTGCTCTGATGCCGCCG
TGTTCCGGCTGTCAGCGCAGGGGCGCCCGGTTCTTTTTGTCAAGACCGACCTGTCCGGTGCCCTGAATGA
ACTGCAAGACGAGGCAGCGCGGCTATCGTGGCTGGCCACGACGGGCGTTCCTTGCGCAGCTGTGCTCGAC
GTTGTCACTGAAGCGGGAAGGGACTGGCTGCTATTGGGCGAAGTGCCGGGGCAGGATCTCCTGTCATCTC
ACCTTGCTCCTGCCGAGAAAGTATCCATCATGGCTGATGCAATGCGGCGGCTGCATACGCTTGATCCGGC
TACCTGCCCATTCGACCACCAAGCGAAACATCGCATCGAGCGAGCACGTACTCGGATGGAAGCCGGTCTT
GTCGATCAGGATGATCTGGACGAAGAGCATCAGGGGCTCGCGCCAGCCGAACTGTTCGCCAGGCTCAAGG
CGAGCATGCCCGACGGCGAGGATCTCGTCGTGACCCATGGCGATGCCTGCTTGCCGAATATCATGGTGGA
AAATGGCCGCTTTTCTGGATTCATCGACTGTGGCCGGCTGGGTGTGGCGGACCGCTATCAGGACATAGCG
TTGGCTACCCGTGATATTGCTGAAGAGCTTGGCGGCGAATGGGCTGACCGCTTCCTCGTGCTTTACGGTA
TCGCCGCTCCCGATTCGCAGCGCATCGCCTTCTATCGCCTTCTTGACGAGTTCTTCTGAGCGGGACTCTG
GGGTTCGAAATGACCGACCAAGCGACGCCCAACCTGCCATCACGAGATTTCGATTCCACCGCCGCCTTCT
ATGAAAGGTTGGGCTTCGGAATCGTTTTCCGGGACGCCGGCTGGATGATCCTCCAGCGCGGGGATCTCAT
GCTGGAGTTCTTCGCCCACCCTAGGGGGAGGCTAACTGAAACACGGAAGGAGACAATACCGGAAGGAACC
CGCGCTATGACGGCAATAAAAAGACAGAATAAAACGCACGGTGTTGGGTCGTTTGTTCATAAACGCGGGG
TTCGGTCCCAGGGCTGGCACTCTGTCGATACCCCACCGAGACCCCATTGGGGCCAATACGCCCGCGTTTC
TTCCTTTTCCCCACCCCACCCCCCAAGTTCGGGTGAAGGCCCAGGGCTCGCAGCCAACGTCGGGGCGGCA
GGCCCTGCCATAGCCTCAGGTTACTCATATATACTTTAGATTGATTTAAAACTTCATTTTTAATTTAAAA
GGATCTAGGTGAAGATCCTTTTTGATAATCTCATGACCAAAATCCCTTAACGTGAGTTTTCGTTCCACTG
AGCGTCAGACCCCGTAGAAAAGATCAAAGGATCTTCTTGAGATCCTTTTTTTCTGCGCGTAATCTGCTGC
TTGCAAACAAAAAAACCACCGCTACCAGCGGTGGTTTGTTTGCCGGATCAAGAGCTACCAACTCTTTTTC
CGAAGGTAACTGGCTTCAGCAGAGCGCAGATACCAAATACTGTTCTTCTAGTGTAGCCGTAGTTAGGCCA
CCACTTCAAGAACTCTGTAGCACCGCCTACATACCTCGCTCTGCTAATCCTGTTACCAGTGGCTGCTGCC
AGTGGCGATAAGTCGTGTCTTACCGGGTTGGACTCAAGACGATAGTTACCGGATAAGGCGCAGCGGTCGG
GCTGAACGGGGGGTTCGTGCACACAGCCCAGCTTGGAGCGAACGACCTACACCGAACTGAGATACCTACA
GCGTGAGCTATGAGAAAGCGCCACGCTTCCCGAAGGGAGAAAGGCGGACAGGTATCCGGTAAGCGGCAGG
GTCGGAACAGGAGAGCGCACGAGGGAGCTTCCAGGGGGAAACGCCTGGTATCTTTATAGTCCTGTCGGGT
TTCGCCACCTCTGACTTGAGCGTCGATTTTTGTGATGCTCGTCAGGGGGGCGGAGCCTATGGAAAAACGC
CAGCAACGCGGCCTTTTTACGGTTCCTGGCCTTTTGCTGGCCTTTTGCTCACATGTTCTTTCCTGCGTTA
TCCCCTGATTCTGTGGATAACCGTATTACCGCCATGCAT
